Addgene plasmid #159756: PiggyBac EF1a-Tet-on 3G-Puro U6 BbsI
Purpose: (Empty Backbone) PiggybacTransposon-based expression control of Tet-on 3G, Puro and Cas13d U6 gRNA backbone
Depositing lab: Xiaoping Bao. Depositing organization: Purdue University. Publication: Chemically-defined generation of human hemogenic endothelium and definitive hematopoietic progenitor cells. Chang Y, Syahirah R, Oprescu SN, Wang X, Jung J, Cooper SH, Torregrosa-Allen S, Elzey BD, Hsu AY, Randolph LN, Sun Y, Kuang S, Broxmeyer HE, Deng Q, Lian X, Bao X. Biomaterials. 2022 May 6;285:121569. doi: 10.1016/j.biomaterials.2022.121569. PubMed 35567999.
Backbone
  Vector backbone: XLone-Puro Cas13d-eGFP U6 BbsI
  Backbone manufacturer: Addgene #155184
  Backbone size (bp): 5575
  Vector type: Mammalian Expression ; Piggybac transposon
  Promoter: U6
  Selectable markers: Puromycin
Growth in bacteria
  Bacterial resistance: Ampicillin, 100 μg/mL
  Growth temperature: 37°C
  Growth strain: DH5alpha
  Copy number: High Copy
Gene/Insert
  Cloning method: Restriction Enzyme
  Sequencing primers: 5′ TTTCTTGGGTAGTTTGCAGTTTT; 3′ M13 RVS
Terms and licenses: Academic/Nonprofit Terms; Industry Terms: Not Available to Industry
Depositor comments: A plasmid that expresses Cas13d is needed. To clone Cas13d gRNA for gene knockdown, digest the plasmid with BbsI and then ligate annealed oligo into the backbone. gRNA could be designed using https://cas13design.nygenome.org/ and annealing oligoes should have the following format, where Ns are the gRNA sequence and Ms are reversed sequences: FWD:5'- AAACNNNNNNNNNNNNN RVS: 5'-AAAAMMMMMMMMMMM
How to cite: PiggyBac EF1a-Tet-on 3G-Puro U6 BbsI was a gift from Xiaoping Bao (Addgene plasmid # 159756 ; http://n2t.net/addgene:159756 ; RRID:Addgene_159756)
