[The description below was written by a language model from this plasmid's Addgene catalogue record and pLannotate feature annotations shown in this document.]
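Description:
PiggyBac EF1a-Tet-on 3G-Puro U6 BbsI is an empty mammalian expression backbone of about 5.6 kb built on a piggyBac transposon design, derived from the XLone-Puro Cas13d-eGFP U6 BbsI vector. It is propagated in E. coli as a high-copy plasmid through a ColE1/pUC-type origin with ampicillin selection (AmpR under its own promoter). The annotation also picks up short fragments of lac regulatory elements, lacZα, bom, rop and an RSF origin, which appear to be cloning-vector remnants rather than functional parts. The piggyBac terminal repeats implied by the name and vector type were not detected in the feature table, so their positions are not documented here.

The payload has two units. An EF-1α core promoter drives a reverse tetracycline transactivator (annotated as an rtTA3 fragment with VP16-derived activation repeats, consistent with Tet-On 3G), followed by a puromycin N-acetyltransferase coding sequence and an SV40 polyadenylation signal. This gives constitutive transactivator expression and puromycin selection of stably transposed cells. How the two coding sequences are linked is not annotated. Immediately downstream, a human U6 RNA polymerase III promoter precedes the 30-base RfxCas13d direct repeat, with BbsI sites allowing annealed oligonucleotides encoding a spacer to be ligated in to form a complete Cas13d guide RNA.

The plasmid carries no Cas13d gene, so the depositor notes that a separate Cas13d-expressing construct is required. It is intended for RNA-targeted gene knockdown, with the Tet-On 3G component available to support doxycycline-inducible expression from a companion Tet-responsive cassette. Genomic integration would require a piggyBac transposase, which this plasmid does not encode.
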