Features (pLannotate 1.2.2; 19 found; start..end, strand, type, name):
      1..130     +  rep_origin     RSF ori (fragment): Plasmids containing the RSF 1030 origin of replication can be propagated in E. coli cells that contain additional plasmids with compatible origins.
    132..224     +  CDS            lacI (fragment): lac repressor; lacI; The lac repressor binds to the lac operator to inhibit transcription in E. coli. This inhibition can be relieved by adding lactose or isopropyl-β-D-thiogalactopyranoside (IPTG).
    237..258     +  protein_bind   CAP binding site: CAP binding activates transcription in the presence of cAMP. E. coli catabolite activator protein
    273..303     +  promoter       lac promoter: promoter for the E. coli lac operon
    311..327     +  protein_bind   lac operator: The lac repressor binds to the lac operator to inhibit transcription in E. coli. This inhibition can be relieved by adding lactose or isopropyl-β-D-thiogalactopyranoside (IPTG). lac repressor encoded by lacI
    640..669     -  misc_RNA       RfxCas13d DR30: 5' processed 30-base direct repeat for an RfxCas13d gRNA (Konermann et al., 2018)
    679..919     -  promoter       U6 promoter: RNA polymerase III promoter for human U6 snRNA
    920..1001    -  polyA_signal   SV40 poly(A) signal: SV40 polyadenylation signal
   1022..1621    -  CDS            PuroR: puromycin N-acetyltransferase; pac from Streptomyces alboniger; confers resistance to puromycin
   1700..1810    -  CDS            VP48: 3 tandem repeats of the minimal activation domain of herpes simplex virus VP16 (Cheng et al., 2013)
   1740..2437    -  CDS            rtTA3 (fragment): reverse tetracycline transactivator 3 activates expression from Tet-responsive promoters in the presence of doxycycline
   2490..2701    -  promoter       EF-1α core promoter: core promoter for human elongation factor EF-1α
   2882..3016    -  polyA_signal   SV40 poly(A) signal: SV40 polyadenylation signal
   3333..3490    +  CDS            lacZα (fragment): LacZα fragment of β-galactosidase; lacZ fragment
   3496..3595    -  misc_feature   bom (fragment): basis of mobility region from pBR322
   3697..3732    -  CDS            rop (fragment): Rop protein, which maintains plasmids at low copy number; rop
   3827..3931    +  promoter       AmpR promoter: bla
   3932..4792    +  CDS            AmpR: β-lactamase; bla; confers resistance to ampicillin, carbenicillin, and related antibiotics
   4963..5551    +  rep_origin     ori: high-copy-number ColE1/pMB1/pBR322/pUC origin of replication
>Addgene plasmid #159756 | PiggyBac EF1a-Tet-on 3G-Puro U6 BbsI | addgene full sequence | sequence record 313587 | Addgene NGS Result
GCTCACATGTTCTTTCCTGCGTTATCCCCTGATTCTGTGGATAACCGTATTACCGCCTTTGAGTGAGCTG
ATACCGCTCGCCGCAGCCGAACGACCGAGCGCAGCGAGTCAGTGAGCGAGGAAGCGGAAGAGCGCCCAAT
ACGCAAACCGCCTCTCCCCGCGCGTTGGCCGATTCATTAATGCAGCTGGCACGACAGGTTTCCCGACTGG
AAAGCGGGCAGTGAGCGCAACGCAATTAATGTGAGTTAGCTCACTCATTAGGCACCCCAGGCTTTACACT
TTATGCTTCCGGCTCGTATGTTGTGTGGAATTGTGAGCGGATAACAATTTCACACAGGAAACAGCTATGA
CCATGATTACGCCAAGGTCGACTTAACCCTAGAAAGATAATCATATTGTGACGTACGTTAAAGATAATCA
TGCGTAAAATTGACGCATGTGTTTTATCGGTCTGTATATCGAGGTTTATTTATTAATTTGAATAGATATT
AAGTTTTATTATATTTACACTTACATACTAATAATAAATTCAACAAACAATTTATTTATGTTTATTTATT
TATTAAAAAAAAACAAAAACTCAAAATTTCTTCTATAAAGTAACAAAACTTTTAAAAAAAAAGGTCTTCT
CGAAGACCCGTTTCAAACCCCGACCAGTTGGTAGGGGTTCGGTGTTTCGTCCTTTCCACAAGATATATAA
AGCCAAGAAATCGAAATACTTTCAAGTTACGGTAAGCATATGATAGTCCATTTTAAAACATAATTTTAAA
ACTGCAAACTACCCAAGAAATTATTACTTTCTACGTCACGTATTTTGTACTAATATCTTTGTGTTTACAG
TCAAATTAATTCCAATTATCTCTCTAACAGCCTTGTATCGTATATGCAAATATGAAGGAATCATGGGAAA
TAGGCCCTCGCAGTGAAAAAAATGCTTTATTTGTGAAATTTGTGATGCTATTGCTTTATTTGTAACCATT
ATAAGCTGCAATAAACAAGTTAACTAAACGGGCCCTCTAGATCAGGCACCGGGCTTGCGGGTCATGCACC
AGGTGCGCGGTCCTTCGGGCACCTCGACGTCGGCGGTGACGGTGAAGCCGAGCCGCTCGTAGAAGGGGAG
GTTGCGGGGCGCGGAGGTCTCCAGGAAGGCGGGCACCCCGGCGCGCTCGGCCGCCTCCACTCCGGGGAGC
ACGACGGCGCTGCCCAGACCCTTGCCCTGGTGGTCGGGCGAGACGCCGACGGTGGCCAGGAACCACGCGG
GCTCCTTGGGCCGGTGCGGCGCCAGGAGGCCTTCCATCTGTTGCTGCGCGGCCAGCCGGGAACCGCTCAA
CTCGGCCATGCGCGGGCCGATCTCGGCGAACACCGCCCCCGCTTCGACGCTCTCCGGCGTGGTCCAGACC
GCCACCGCGGCGCCGTCGTCCGCGACCCACACCTTGCCGATGTCGAGCCCGACGCGCGTGAGGAAGAGTT
CTTGCAGCTCGGTGACCCGCTCGATGTGGCGGTCCGGATCGACGGTGTGGCGCGTGGCGGGGTAGTCGGC
GAACGCGGCGGCGAGGGTGCGTACGGCCCTGGGGACGTCGTCGCGGGTGGCGAGGCGCACCGTGGGCTTG
TACTCGGTCATCTCGAGCCTAGGGCCGGGATTCTCCTCCACGTCACCGCATGTTAGAAGAGAACCTCTGC
CCTCTCCGCTGCCCCCGGGGAGCATGTCAAGGTCAAAATCGTCAAGAGCGTCAGCAGGCAGCATATCAAG
GTCAAAGTCGTCAAGGGCATCGGCTGGGAGCATGTCTAAGTCAAAATCGTCAAGGGCGTCGGTCGGCCCG
CCGCTTTCGCACTTTAGCTGTTTCTCCAGGCCACATATGATTAGTTCCAGGCCGAAAAGGAAGGCAGGTT
CGGCTCCCTGCCGGTCGAACAGCTCAATTGCTTGTTTCAGAAGTGGGGGCATAGAATCGGTGGTAGGTGT
CTCTCTTTCCTCTTTTGCTACTTGATGCTCCTGTTCCTCCAATACGCAGCCCAGTGTAAAGTGGCCCACG
GCGGACAGAGCGTACAGTGCGTTCTCCAGGGAGAAGCCTTGCTGACACAGGAACGCGAGCTGATTTTCCA
GGGTTTCGTACTGTTTCTCTGTTGGGCGGGTGCCGAGATGCACTTTAGCCCCGTCGCGATGTGAGAGGAG
AGCACAGCGGTATGACTTGGCGTTGTTCCGCAGAAAGTCTTGCCATGACTCGCCTTCCAGGGGGCAGGAG
TGGGTATGATGCCTGTCCAGCATCTCGATTGGCAGGGCATCGAGCAGGGCCCGCTTGTTCTTCACGTGCC
AGTACAGGGTAGGCTGCTCAACTCCCAGCTTTTGAGCGAGTTTCCTTGTCGTCAGGCCTTCGATACCGAC
TCCATTGAGTAATTCCAGAGCAGAGTTTATGACTTTGCTCTTGTCCAGTCTAGACATCTTATCGTCATCG
TCTTTGTAATCCATGGTGGCGGATCCCGCGTCACGACACCTGTGTTCTGGCGGCAAACCCGTTGCGAAAA
AGAACGTTCACGGCGACTACTGCACTTATATACGGTTCTCCCCCACCCTCGGGAAAAAGGCGGAGCCAGT
ACACGACATCACTTTCCCAGTTTACCCCGCGCCACCTTCTCTAGGCACCGGTTCAATTGCCGACCCCTCC
CCCCAACTTCTCGGGGACTGTGGGCGATGTGCGCTCTGCCCACTAGTAGACCACCTCCCCTGCGAGCTAA
GCTGGACAGCCAATGACGGGTAAGAGAGTGACATTTTTCACTAACCTAAGACAGGAGGGCCGTCAGAGCT
ACTGCCTAATCCAAAGACGGGTAAAAGTGATAAAAATGTATCACTCCAACCTAAGACAGGCGCAGCTTCC
GAGGGATTTGAGATCCAGACATGATAAGATACATTGATGAGTTTGGACAAACCAAAACTAGAATGCAGTG
AAAAAAATGCCTTATTTGTGAAATTTGTGATGCTATTGCCTTATTTGTAACCATTATAAGCTGCAATAAA
CAAGTTTGATATCTATAACAAGAAAATATATATATAATAAGTTATCACGTAAGTAGAACATGAAATAACA
ATATAATTATCGTATGAGTTAAATCTTAAAAGTCACGTAAAAGATAATCATGCGTCATTTTGACTCACGC
GGTCGTTATAGTTCAAAATCAGTGACACTTACCGCATTGACAAGCACGCCTCACGGGAGCTCCAAGCGGC
GACTGAGATGTCCTAAATGCACAGCGACGGATTCGCGCTATTTAGAAAGAGAGAGCAATATTTCAAGAAT
GCATGCGTCAATTTTACGCAGACTATCTTTCTAGGGTTAAGAATTCACTGGCCGTCGTTTTACAACGTCG
TGACTGGGAAAACCCTGGCGTTACCCAACTTAATCGCCTTGCAGCACATCCCCCTTTCGCCAGCTGGCGT
AATAGCGAAGAGGCCCGCACCGATCGCCCTTCCCAACAGTTGCGCAGCCTGAATGGCGAATGGCGCCTGA
TGCGGTATTTTCTCCTTACGCATCTGTGCGGTATTTCACACCGCATATGGTGCACTCTCAGTACAATCTG
CTCTGATGCCGCATAGTTAAGCCAGCCCCGACACCCGCCAACACCCGCTGACGCGCCCTGACGGGCTTGT
CTGCTCCCGGCATCCGCTTACAGACAAGCTGTGACCGTCTCCGGGAGCTGCATGTGTCAGAGGTTTTCAC
CGTCATCACCGAAACGCGCGAGACGAAAGGGCCTCGTGATACGCCTATTTTTATAGGTTAATGTCATGAT
AATAATGGTTTCTTAGACGTCAGGTGGCACTTTTCGGGGAAATGTGCGCGGAACCCCTATTTGTTTATTT
TTCTAAATACATTCAAATATGTATCCGCTCATGAGACAATAACCCTGATAAATGCTTCAATAATATTGAA
AAAGGAAGAGTATGAGTATTCAACATTTCCGTGTCGCCCTTATTCCCTTTTTTGCGGCATTTTGCCTTCC
TGTTTTTGCTCACCCAGAAACGCTGGTGAAAGTAAAAGATGCTGAAGATCAGTTGGGTGCACGAGTGGGT
TACATCGAACTGGATCTCAACAGCGGTAAGATCCTTGAGAGTTTTCGCCCCGAAGAACGTTTTCCAATGA
TGAGCACTTTTAAAGTTCTGCTATGTGGCGCGGTATTATCCCGTATTGACGCCGGGCAAGAGCAACTCGG
TCGCCGCATACACTATTCTCAGAATGACTTGGTTGAGTACTCACCAGTCACAGAAAAGCATCTTACGGAT
GGCATGACAGTAAGAGAATTATGCAGTGCTGCCATAACCATGAGTGATAACACTGCGGCCAACTTACTTC
TGACAACGATCGGAGGACCGAAGGAGCTAACCGCTTTTTTGCACAACATGGGGGATCATGTAACTCGCCT
TGATCGTTGGGAACCGGAGCTGAATGAAGCCATACCAAACGACGAGCGTGACACCACGATGCCTGTAGCA
ATGGCAACAACGTTGCGCAAACTATTAACTGGCGAACTACTTACTCTAGCTTCCCGGCAACAATTAATAG
ACTGGATGGAGGCGGATAAAGTTGCAGGACCACTTCTGCGCTCGGCCCTTCCGGCTGGCTGGTTTATTGC
TGATAAATCTGGAGCCGGTGAGCGTGGGTCTCGCGGTATCATTGCAGCACTGGGGCCAGATGGTAAGCCC
TCCCGTATCGTAGTTATCTACACGACGGGGAGTCAGGCAACTATGGATGAACGAAATAGACAGATCGCTG
AGATAGGTGCCTCACTGATTAAGCATTGGTAACTGTCAGACCAAGTTTACTCATATATACTTTAGATTGA
TTTAAAACTTCATTTTTAATTTAAAAGGATCTAGGTGAAGATCCTTTTTGATAATCTCATGACCAAAATC
CCTTAACGTGAGTTTTCGTTCCACTGAGCGTCAGACCCCGTAGAAAAGATCAAAGGATCTTCTTGAGATC
CTTTTTTTCTGCGCGTAATCTGCTGCTTGCAAACAAAAAAACCACCGCTACCAGCGGTGGTTTGTTTGCC
GGATCAAGAGCTACCAACTCTTTTTCCGAAGGTAACTGGCTTCAGCAGAGCGCAGATACCAAATACTGTT
CTTCTAGTGTAGCCGTAGTTAGGCCACCACTTCAAGAACTCTGTAGCACCGCCTACATACCTCGCTCTGC
TAATCCTGTTACCAGTGGCTGCTGCCAGTGGCGATAAGTCGTGTCTTACCGGGTTGGACTCAAGACGATA
GTTACCGGATAAGGCGCAGCGGTCGGGCTGAACGGGGGGTTCGTGCACACAGCCCAGCTTGGAGCGAACG
ACCTACACCGAACTGAGATACCTACAGCGTGAGCTATGAGAAAGCGCCACGCTTCCCGAAGGGAGAAAGG
CGGACAGGTATCCGGTAAGCGGCAGGGTCGGAACAGGAGAGCGCACGAGGGAGCTTCCAGGGGGAAACGC
CTGGTATCTTTATAGTCCTGTCGGGTTTCGCCACCTCTGACTTGAGCGTCGATTTTTGTGATGCTCGTCA
GGGGGGCGGAGCCTATGGAAAAACGCCAGCAACGCGGCCTTTTTACGGTTCCTGGCCTTTTGCTGGCCTT
TT
